LOCUS       Exported 7211 bp ds-DNA circular SYN 12-MAY-2021
DEFINITION  Vector D encodes pAAV-pMecp2-dSaCas9-VP160-spA-pU6-sgRNA (BsaI)
            transgenes for AAV packaging and expression of CRISPR activator in
            neurons.
ACCESSION   .
VERSION     .
KEYWORDS    pAAV-pMecp2-dSaCas9-VP160-pU6-sgRNA
SOURCE      synthetic DNA construct
  ORGANISM  synthetic DNA construct
REFERENCE   1 (bases 1 to 7211)
  AUTHORS   Lau CH, Ho JW, Lo PK, Tin C
  TITLE     Targeted Transgene Activation in the Brain Tissue by Systemic
            Delivery of Engineered AAV1 Expressing CRISPRa.
  JOURNAL   Mol Ther Nucleic Acids. 2019 Jun 7;16:637-649. doi:
            10.1016/j.omtn.2019.04.015. Epub 2019 Apr 23.
  PUBMED    31108320
REFERENCE   2 (bases 1 to 7211)
  AUTHORS   .
  TITLE     Direct Submission
  JOURNAL   Exported May 12, 2021 from SnapGene Server 1.1.58
            http://www.snapgene.com
FEATURES             Location/Qualifiers
     source          1..7211
                     /organism="synthetic DNA construct"
                     /mol_type="other DNA"
     repeat_region   1..130
                     /label=AAV2 ITR (alternate)
                     /note="Functional equivalent of wild-type AAV2 ITR"
     promoter        149..377
                     /label=Mecp2 promoter
                     /note="promoter for selective expression in neurons (Adachi
                     et al., 2005; Gray et al., 2011)"
     regulatory      384..393
                     /regulatory_class="other"
                     /note="vertebrate consensus sequence for strong initiation
                     of translation (Kozak, 1987)"
     CDS             396..416
                     /codon_start=1
                     /product="nuclear localization signal of SV40 (simian virus
                     40) large T antigen"
                     /label=SV40 NLS
                     /translation="PKKKRKV"
     CDS             3597..3644
                     /codon_start=1
                     /product="bipartite nuclear localization signal from
                     nucleoplasmin"
                     /label=nucleoplasmin NLS
                     /translation="KRPAATKKAGQAKKKK"
     CDS             3660..4043
                     /codon_start=1
                     /product="10 tandem repeats of the minimal activation
                     domain of herpes simplex virus VP16 (Cheng et al., 2013)"
                     /label=VP160
                     /translation="DALDDFDLDMLGSDALDDFDLDMLGSDALDDFDLDMLGSDALDDF
                     DLDMLGSDALDDFDLDMLGSDALDDFDLDMLGSDALDDFDLDMLGSDALDDFDLDMLGS
                     DALDDFDLDMLGSDALDDFDLDML"
     polyA_signal    4062..4110
                     /note="synthetic polyadenylation signal"
     promoter        4116..4356
                     /label=U6 promoter
                     /note="RNA polymerase III promoter for human U6 snRNA"
     primer_bind     4116..4136
                     /label=hU6-F
                     /note="Human U6 promoter, forward primer"
     primer_bind     4287..4306
                     /label=LKO.1 5'
                     /note="Human U6 promoter, forward primer"
     misc_RNA        4385..4460
                     /label=Sa gRNA scaffold
                     /note="guide RNA scaffold for the Staphylococcus aureus
                     CRISPR/Cas9 system"
     repeat_region   4474..4614
                     /label=AAV2 ITR
                     /note="inverted terminal repeat of adeno-associated virus
                     serotype 2"
     repeat_region   4474..4603
                     /label=AAV2 ITR
     rep_origin      4689..5144
                     /direction=RIGHT
                     /label=f1 ori
                     /note="f1 bacteriophage origin of replication; arrow
                     indicates direction of (+) strand synthesis"
     primer_bind     complement(4776..4795)
                     /label=F1ori-R
                     /note="F1 origin, reverse primer"
     primer_bind     4986..5007
                     /label=F1ori-F
                     /note="F1 origin, forward primer"
     primer_bind     complement(5161..5180)
                     /label=pRS-marker
                     /note="pRS vectors, use to sequence yeast selectable
                     marker"
     primer_bind     5280..5302
                     /label=pGEX 3'
                     /note="pGEX vectors, reverse primer"
     primer_bind     complement(5340..5358)
                     /label=pBRforEco
                     /note="pBR322 vectors, upsteam of EcoRI site, forward
                     primer"
     promoter        5426..5530
                     /gene="bla"
                     /label=AmpR promoter
     CDS             5531..6391
                     /codon_start=1
                     /gene="bla"
                     /product="beta-lactamase"
                     /label=AmpR
                     /note="confers resistance to ampicillin, carbenicillin, and
                     related antibiotics"
                     /translation="MSIQHFRVALIPFFAAFCLPVFAHPETLVKVKDAEDQLGARVGYI
                     ELDLNSGKILESFRPEERFPMMSTFKVLLCGAVLSRIDAGQEQLGRRIHYSQNDLVEYS
                     PVTEKHLTDGMTVRELCSAAITMSDNTAANLLLTTIGGPKELTAFLHNMGDHVTRLDRW
                     EPELNEAIPNDERDTTMPVAMATTLRKLLTGELLTLASRQQLIDWMEADKVAGPLLRSA
                     LPAGWFIADKSGAGERGSRGIIAALGPDGKPSRIVVIYTTGSQATMDERNRQIAEIGAS
                     LIKHW"
     primer_bind     complement(5749..5768)
                     /label=Amp-R
                     /note="Ampicillin resistance gene, reverse primer"
     rep_origin      6562..7150
                     /direction=RIGHT
                     /label=ori
                     /note="high-copy-number ColE1/pMB1/pBR322/pUC origin of
                     replication"
     primer_bind     7051..7070
                     /label=pBR322ori-F
                     /note="pBR322 origin, forward primer"
ORIGIN
        1 cctgcaggca gctgcgcgct cgctcgctca ctgaggccgc ccgggcgtcg ggcgaccttt
       61 ggtcgcccgg cctcagtgag cgagcgagcg cgcagagagg gagtggccaa ctccatcact
      121 aggggttcct gcggcctcta gaaagcttag ctgaatgggg tccgcctctt ttccctgcct
      181 aaacagacag gaactcctgc caattgaggg cgtcaccgct aaggctccgc cccagcctgg
      241 gctccacaac caatgaaggg taatctcgac aaagagcaag gggtggggcg cgggcgcgca
      301 ggtgcagcag cacacaggct ggtcgggagg gcggggcgcg acgtctgccg tgcggggtcc
      361 cggcatcggt tgcgcgcacc ggtgccacca tggccccaaa gaagaagcgg aaggtcggta
      421 tccacggagt cccagcagcc aagcggaact acatcctggg cctggccatc ggcatcacca
      481 gcgtgggcta cggcatcatc gactacgaga cacgggacgt gatcgatgcc ggcgtgcggc
      541 tgttcaaaga ggccaacgtg gaaaacaacg agggcaggcg gagcaagaga ggcgccagaa
      601 ggctgaagcg gcggaggcgg catagaatcc agagagtgaa gaagctgctg ttcgactaca
      661 acctgctgac cgaccacagc gagctgagcg gcatcaaccc ctacgaggcc agagtgaagg
      721 gcctgagcca gaagctgagc gaggaagagt tctctgccgc cctgctgcac ctggccaaga
      781 gaagaggcgt gcacaacgtg aacgaggtgg aagaggacac cggcaacgag ctgtccacca
      841 aagagcagat cagccggaac agcaaggccc tggaagagaa atacgtggcc gaactgcagc
      901 tggaacggct gaagaaagac ggcgaagtgc ggggcagcat caacagattc aagaccagcg
      961 actacgtgaa agaagccaaa cagctgctga aggtgcagaa ggcctaccac cagctggacc
     1021 agagcttcat cgacacctac atcgacctgc tggaaacccg gcggacctac tatgagggac
     1081 ctggcgaggg cagccccttc ggctggaagg acatcaaaga atggtacgag atgctgatgg
     1141 gccactgcac ctacttcccc gaggaactgc ggagcgtgaa gtacgcctac aacgccgacc
     1201 tgtacaacgc cctgaacgac ctgaacaatc tcgtgatcac cagggacgag aacgagaagc
     1261 tggaatatta cgagaagttc cagatcatcg agaacgtgtt caagcagaag aagaagccca
     1321 ccctgaagca gatcgccaaa gaaatcctcg tgaacgaaga ggatattaag ggctacagag
     1381 tgaccagcac cggcaagccc gagttcacca acctgaaggt gtaccacgac atcaaggaca
     1441 ttaccgcccg gaaagagatt attgagaacg ccgagctgct ggatcagatt gccaagatcc
     1501 tgaccatcta ccagagcagc gaggacatcc aggaagaact gaccaatctg aactccgagc
     1561 tgacccagga agagatcgag cagatctcta atctgaaggg ctataccggc acccacaacc
     1621 tgagcctgaa ggccatcaac ctgatcctgg acgagctgtg gcacaccaac gacaaccaga
     1681 tcgctatctt caaccggctg aagctggtgc ccaagaaggt ggacctgtcc cagcagaaag
     1741 agatccccac caccctggtg gacgacttca tcctgagccc cgtcgtgaag agaagcttca
     1801 tccagagcat caaagtgatc aacgccatca tcaagaagta cggcctgccc aacgacatca
     1861 ttatcgagct ggcccgcgag aagaactcca aggacgccca gaaaatgatc aacgagatgc
     1921 agaagcggaa ccggcagacc aacgagcgga tcgaggaaat catccggacc accggcaaag
     1981 agaacgccaa gtacctgatc gagaagatca agctgcacga catgcaggaa ggcaagtgcc
     2041 tgtacagcct ggaagccatc cctctggaag atctgctgaa caaccccttc aactatgagg
     2101 tggaccacat catccccaga agcgtgtcct tcgacaacag cttcaacaac aaggtgctcg
     2161 tgaagcagga agaagccagc aagaagggca accggacccc attccagtac ctgagcagca
     2221 gcgacagcaa gatcagctac gaaaccttca agaagcacat cctgaatctg gccaagggca
     2281 agggcagaat cagcaagacc aagaaagagt atctgctgga agaacgggac atcaacaggt
     2341 tctccgtgca gaaagacttc atcaaccgga acctggtgga taccagatac gccaccagag
     2401 gcctgatgaa cctgctgcgg agctacttca gagtgaacaa cctggacgtg aaagtgaagt
     2461 ccatcaatgg cggcttcacc agctttctgc ggcggaagtg gaagtttaag aaagagcgga
     2521 acaaggggta caagcaccac gccgaggacg ccctgatcat tgccaacgcc gatttcatct
     2581 tcaaagagtg gaagaaactg gacaaggcca aaaaagtgat ggaaaaccag atgttcgagg
     2641 aaaagcaggc cgagagcatg cccgagatcg aaaccgagca ggagtacaaa gagatcttca
     2701 tcacccccca ccagatcaag cacattaagg acttcaagga ctacaagtac agccaccggg
     2761 tggacaagaa gcctaataga gagctgatta acgacaccct gtactccacc cggaaggacg
     2821 acaagggcaa caccctgatc gtgaacaatc tgaacggcct gtacgacaag gacaatgaca
     2881 agctgaaaaa gctgatcaac aagagccccg aaaagctgct gatgtaccac cacgaccccc
     2941 agacctacca gaaactgaag ctgattatgg aacagtacgg cgacgagaag aatcccctgt
     3001 acaagtacta cgaggaaacc gggaactacc tgaccaagta ctccaaaaag gacaacggcc
     3061 ccgtgatcaa gaagattaag tattacggca acaaactgaa cgcccatctg gacatcaccg
     3121 acgactaccc caacagcaga aacaaggtcg tgaagctgtc cctgaagccc tacagattcg
     3181 acgtgtacct ggacaatggc gtgtacaagt tcgtgaccgt gaagaatctg gatgtgatca
     3241 aaaaagaaaa ctactacgaa gtgaatagca agtgctatga ggaagctaag aagctgaaga
     3301 agatcagcaa ccaggccgag tttatcgcct ccttctacaa caacgatctg atcaagatca
     3361 acggcgagct gtatagagtg atcggcgtga acaacgacct gctgaaccgg atcgaagtga
     3421 acatgatcga catcacctac cgcgagtacc tggaaaacat gaacgacaag aggcccccca
     3481 ggatcattaa gacaatcgcc tccaagaccc agagcattaa gaagtacagc acagacattc
     3541 tgggcaacct gtatgaagtg aaatctaaga agcaccctca gatcatcaaa aagggcaaaa
     3601 ggccggcggc cacgaaaaag gccggccagg caaaaaagaa aaagggatcc gggcgcgccg
     3661 acgcgctgga cgatttcgat ctcgacatgc tgggttctga tgccctcgat gactttgacc
     3721 tggatatgtt gggaagcgac gcattggatg actttgatct ggacatgctc ggctccgatg
     3781 ctctggacga tttcgatctc gatatgttag ggtcagacgc actggatgat ttcgaccttg
     3841 atatgttggg aagcgatgcc cttgatgatt tcgacctgga catgctcggc agcgacgccc
     3901 tggacgattt cgatctggac atgctggggt ccgatgcctt ggatgatttt gacttggata
     3961 tgctggggag tgatgccctg gacgactttg acctggacat gctgggctcc gatgcgctcg
     4021 atgacttcga tttggatatg ttgtatatcg attaagaatt caataaaaga tctttatttt
     4081 cattagatct gtgtgttggt tttttgtgtg gtaccgaggg cctatttccc atgattcctt
     4141 catatttgca tatacgatac aaggctgtta gagagataat tggaattaat ttgactgtaa
     4201 acacaaagat attagtacaa aatacgtgac gtagaaagta ataatttctt gggtagtttg
     4261 cagttttaaa attatgtttt aaaatggact atcatatgct taccgtaact tgaaagtatt
     4321 tcgatttctt ggctttatat atcttgtgga aaggacgaaa caccggagac cacggcaggt
     4381 ctcagtttta gtactctgga aacagaatct actaaaacaa ggcaaaatgc cgtgtttatc
     4441 tcgtcaactt gttggcgaga tttttgcggc cgcaggaacc cctagtgatg gagttggcca
     4501 ctccctctct gcgcgctcgc tcgctcactg aggccgggcg accaaaggtc gcccgacgcc
     4561 cgggctttgc ccgggcggcc tcagtgagcg agcgagcgcg cagctgcctg caggggcgcc
     4621 tgatgcggta ttttctcctt acgcatctgt gcggtatttc acaccgcata nnnnnnnnnn
     4681 nnnnnnnnnn nnnnnnnnnn nnnnnnnnnn nnnnnnnnnn nnnnnnnnnn nnnnnnnnnn
     4741 nnnnnnnnnn nnnnnnnnnn nnnnntnnnn nnnnnnnnnn nnnnnnnnnn nnnnnnnnnn
     4801 nnnnnnnnnn nncnnnnnnn nnnnnnnnnn nnnnnnnnnn nnnnnnnnnn nnnnnnnnnn
     4861 nnnnnnnnnn nnnnnnnnnn nnnnnnnnnn nnnnnnnnnn nnnnnnnnnn nnnnnnnnnn
     4921 nnnnnnnnnn nnnnnnnnnn nnnnnnnnnn nnnncctttg acgttggagt ccacgttctt
     4981 taatagtgga ctcttgttcc aaactggaac aacactcaac tctatctcgg gctattcttt
     5041 tgatttataa gggattttgc cgatttcggt ctattggtta aaaaatgagc tgatttaaca
     5101 aaaatttaac gcgaatttta acaaaatatt aacgtttaca attttatggt gcactctcag
     5161 tacaatctgc tctgatgccg catagttaag ccagccccga cacccgccaa cacccgctga
     5221 cgcgccctga cgggcttgtc tgctcccggc atccgcttac agacaagctg tgaccgtctc
     5281 cgggagctgc atgtgtcaga ggttttcacc gtcatcaccg aaacgcgcga gacgaaaggg
     5341 cctcgtgata cgcctatttt tataggttaa tgtcatgata ataatggttt cttagacgtc
     5401 aggtggcact tttcggggaa atgtgcgcgg aacccctatt tgtttatttt tctaaataca
     5461 ttcaaatatg tatccgctca tgagacaata accctgataa atgcttcaat aatattgaaa
     5521 aaggaagagt atgagtattc aacatttccg tgtcgccctt attccctttt ttgcggcatt
     5581 ttgccttcct gtttttgctc acccagaaac gctggtgaaa gtaaaagatg ctgaagatca
     5641 gttgggtgca cgagtgggtt acatcgaact ggatctcaac agcggtaaga tccttgagag
     5701 ttttcgcccc gaagaacgtt ttccaatgat gagcactttt aaagttctgc tatgtggcgc
     5761 ggtattatcc cgtattgacg ccgggcaaga gcaactcggt cgccgcatac actattctca
     5821 gaatgacttg gttgagtact caccagtcac agaaaagcat cttacggatg gcatgacagt
     5881 aagagaatta tgcagtgctg ccataaccat gagtgataac actgcggcca acttacttct
     5941 gacaacgatc ggaggaccga aggagctaac cgcttttttg cacaacatgg gggatcatgt
     6001 aactcgcctt gatcgttggg aaccggagct gaatgaagcc ataccaaacg acgagcgtga
     6061 caccacgatg cctgtagcaa tggcaacaac gttgcgcaaa ctattaactg gcgaactact
     6121 tactctagct tcccggcaac aattaataga ctggatggag gcggataaag ttgcaggacc
     6181 acttctgcgc tcggcccttc cggctggctg gtttattgct gataaatctg gagccggtga
     6241 gcgtggaagc cgcggtatca ttgcagcact ggggccagat ggtaagccct cccgtatcgt
     6301 agttatctac acgacgggga gtcaggcaac tatggatgaa cgaaatagac agatcgctga
     6361 gataggtgcc tcactgatta agcattggta actgtcagac caagtttact catatatact
     6421 ttagattgat ttaaaacttc atttttaatt taaaaggatc taggtgaaga tcctttttga
     6481 taatctcatg accaaaatcc cttaacgtga gttttcgttc cactgagcgt cagaccccgt
     6541 agaaaagatc aaaggatctt cttgagatcc tttttttctg cgcgtaatct gctgcttgca
     6601 aacaaaaaaa ccaccgctac cagcggtggt ttgtttgccg gatcaagagc taccaactct
     6661 ttttccgaag gtaactggct tcagcagagc gcagatacca aatactgttc ttctagtgta
     6721 gccgtagtta ggccaccact tcaagaactc tgtagcaccg cctacatacc tcgctctgct
     6781 aatcctgtta ccagtggctg ctgccagtgg cgataagtcg tgtcttaccg ggttggactc
     6841 aagacgatag ttaccggata aggcgcagcg gtcgggctga acggggggtt cgtgcacaca
     6901 gcccagcttg gagcgaacga cctacaccga actgagatac ctacagcgtg agctatgaga
     6961 aagcgccacg cttcccgaag ggagaaaggc ggacaggtat ccggtaagcg gcagggtcgg
     7021 aacaggagag cgcacgaggg agcttccagg gggaaacgcc tggtatcttt atagtcctgt
     7081 cgggtttcgc cacctctgac ttgagcgtcg atttttgtga tgctcgtcag gggggcggag
     7141 cctatggaaa aacgccagca acgcggcctt tttacggttc ctggcctttt gctggccttt
     7201 tgctcacatg t
//
