[The description below was written by a language model from this plasmid's Addgene catalogue record and the feature table of its GenBank file.]
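Description:
pAAV-pMecp2-dSaCas9-VP160-pU6-sgRNA is an all-in-one AAV transfer plasmid for delivering a CRISPR activation (CRISPRa) system to neurons. It derives from pX601, modified by swapping the CMV promoter for a short Mecp2 promoter, the bGH polyadenylation signal for a compact synthetic poly(A) signal (spA), and nuclease-active SaCas9 for the dSaCas9-VP160 fusion. In bacteria it replicates from a high-copy ColE1/pUC-type origin and is selected with ampicillin through the bla gene; an f1 phage origin is also present in the backbone. The catalogue lists the plasmid at about 7.2 kb, and the held sequence record is ten bases longer, a minor discrepancy.

Two AAV2 inverted terminal repeats flank the payload and define the roughly 4.6 kb segment that is packaged into AAV particles. This tight fit explains the choice of small regulatory elements and the compact Staphylococcus aureus Cas9 orthologue. Within the ITRs, the neuron-selective Mecp2 promoter and a Kozak sequence drive an open reading frame. It begins with an SV40 nuclear localization signal, continues through catalytically dead SaCas9 (not separately annotated in the feature table, but occupying the span between the two NLS features) and a nucleoplasmin NLS, and ends in VP160, ten tandem copies of the minimal VP16 activation domain. Downstream, a human U6 RNA polymerase III promoter drives the Sa guide RNA scaffold, and the record indicates BsaI-based insertion of a user-chosen spacer between the two. No targeting sequence is recorded, so the plasmid appears to be an empty guide-cloning vector.

Once a guide is inserted, the construct recruits the transcriptional activator to a chosen promoter without cutting DNA. The associated work used it for targeted transgene activation in brain tissue following systemic AAV delivery.
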