Addgene plasmid #158987: pAAV-pMecp2-dSaCas9-VP160-pU6-sgRNA
Purpose: Vector D encodes pAAV-pMecp2-dSaCas9-VP160-spA-pU6-sgRNA (BsaI) transgenes for AAV packaging and expression of CRISPR activator in neurons
Depositing lab: Chung Tin. Depositing organization: City University of Hong Kong. Publication: Targeted Transgene Activation in the Brain Tissue by Systemic Delivery of Engineered AAV1 Expressing CRISPRa. Lau CH, Ho JW, Lo PK, Tin C. Mol Ther Nucleic Acids. 2019 Jun 7;16:637-649. doi: 10.1016/j.omtn.2019.04.015. Epub 2019 Apr 23. PubMed 31108320.
Backbone
  Vector backbone: pX601 (Addgene #61591)
  Total vector size (bp): 7201
  Modifications to backbone: replaced CMV promoter with pMecp2; replace bGHpA with spA; replaced SaCas9 with dSaCas9-VP160
  Vector type: Mammalian Expression, AAV, CRISPR
Growth in bacteria
  Bacterial resistance: Ampicillin, 100 μg/mL
  Growth temperature: 37°C
  Growth strain: NEB Stable
  Copy number: High Copy
Gene/Insert
  Gene/Insert name: dSaCas9-VP160
  Species: Synthetic
  Insert size (bp): 3662
  Promoter: pMecp2
  Cloning method: Restriction Enzyme; 5′ cloning site AgeI (unknown if destroyed); 3′ cloning site EcoRI (unknown if destroyed)
  Sequencing primers: 5′ GCAGGTTGTAGTCGAACAGCAGCT; 3′ CAGCACAGACATTCTGGGCAACCT
Terms and licenses: Academic/Nonprofit Terms; Industry Terms: Not Available to Industry
How to cite: pAAV-pMecp2-dSaCas9-VP160-pU6-sgRNA was a gift from Chung Tin (Addgene plasmid # 158987 ; http://n2t.net/addgene:158987 ; RRID:Addgene_158987)
